Addgene plasmid #185671: pCMV-SpRY-ABE8e
Purpose: Expresses SpRY-ABE8e in mammalian cells
Depositing lab: David Liu. Publication: High-throughput continuous evolution of compact Cas9 variants targeting single-nucleotide-pyrimidine PAMs. Huang TP, Heins ZJ, Miller SM, Wong BG, Balivada PA, Wang T, Khalil AS, Liu DR. Nat Biotechnol. 2022 Sep 8. pii: 10.1038/s41587-022-01410-2. doi: 10.1038/s41587-022-01410-2. PubMed 36076084.
Backbone
  Vector backbone: pCMV with a BR322 origin
  Vector type: Mammalian Expression, CRISPR
Growth in bacteria
  Bacterial resistance: Ampicillin, 100 μg/mL
  Growth temperature: 37°C
  Growth strain: DH5alpha
  Copy number: High Copy
Gene/Insert
  Gene/Insert name: ecTadA(8e)-nSpRY
  Insert size (bp): 4695
  Mutation: SpRY D10A
Terms and licenses: Academic/Nonprofit Terms; Industry Terms: Not Available to Industry
How to cite: pCMV-SpRY-ABE8e was a gift from David Liu (Addgene plasmid # 185671 ; http://n2t.net/addgene:185671 ; RRID:Addgene_185671)
