[The description below was written by a language model from this plasmid's Addgene catalogue record and pLannotate feature annotations shown in this document.]
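Description:
pCMV-SpRY-ABE8e is a mammalian expression plasmid of about 8.2 kb that encodes an adenine base editor, built on a pCMV backbone with a pBR322-type origin. It is maintained in E. coli at high copy through the ColE1/pMB1-family ori and selected with ampicillin via the β-lactamase gene and its native promoter. Short remnants of lac regulatory elements, a lacI fragment, an SV40 promoter fragment, a cloning-site fragment and a bom fragment appear in the backbone. These look like cloning leftovers rather than functional modules. No mammalian selection marker or reporter is annotated.

The payload is a single open reading frame of roughly 4.7 kb, recorded as ecTadA(8e)-nSpRY. It is driven by the human cytomegalovirus immediate-early enhancer and promoter and terminated by the bovine growth hormone polyadenylation signal. A T7 promoter lies between the CMV promoter and the coding region and could support in vitro transcription. The N-terminal portion is an evolved variant (8e) of the E. coli tRNA adenosine deaminase TadA. It sits upstream of a Streptococcus pyogenes Cas9 derivative, with a gap between the two annotated coding regions consistent with a linker. The automated annotation labels the Cas9 portion as a dCas9 fragment, but the catalogue lists only the D10A mutation, which indicates a nickase form of SpRY, an engineered Cas9 variant with greatly relaxed PAM requirements.

When a separately supplied guide RNA is present (none is encoded here), the fusion is directed to a target site. There the deaminase converts adenine to inosine on the displaced strand, yielding A•T to G•C edits, while the nickase cuts the opposite strand to bias repair. The plasmid is intended for transient expression of this editor in mammalian cells.
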