Features (pLannotate 1.2.2; 16 found; start..end, strand, type, name):
    211..514     +  enhancer       CMV enhancer: human cytomegalovirus immediate early enhancer
    515..718     +  promoter       CMV promoter: human cytomegalovirus (CMV) immediate early promoter
    760..778     +  promoter       T7 promoter: promoter for bacteriophage T7 RNA polymerase
    849..1340    +  CDS            tadA: TADA_ECOLI - Also known as yfhC. Experimental evidence at protein level: Swiss-Prot protein existence level 1. Catalyzes the deamination of adenosine to inosine at the wobble position 34 of tRNA(Arg2). Essential for cell viability. From Escherichia coli (strain K12).
   1443..5544    +  CDS            dCas9 (fragment): catalytically dead mutant of the Cas9 endonuclease from the Streptococcus pyogenes Type II CRISPR/Cas system RNA-guided DNA-binding protein that lacks endonuclease activity due to the D10A mutation in the RuvC catalytic domain and the N863A mutation in the HNH catalytic domain
   5661..5885    +  polyA_signal   bGH poly(A) signal: bovine growth hormone polyadenylation signal
   5889..5910    +  promoter       SV40 promoter (fragment): SV40 enhancer and early promoter
   5915..5931    +  misc_feature   MCS (fragment): pBluescript multiple cloning site
   5980..5996    -  protein_bind   lac operator: The lac repressor binds to the lac operator to inhibit transcription in E. coli. This inhibition can be relieved by adding lactose or isopropyl-β-D-thiogalactopyranoside (IPTG). lac repressor encoded by lacI
   6004..6034    -  promoter       lac promoter: promoter for the E. coli lac operon
   6049..6070    -  protein_bind   CAP binding site: CAP binding activates transcription in the presence of cAMP. E. coli catabolite activator protein
   6083..6175    -  CDS            lacI (fragment): lac repressor; lacI; The lac repressor binds to the lac operator to inhibit transcription in E. coli. This inhibition can be relieved by adding lactose or isopropyl-β-D-thiogalactopyranoside (IPTG).
   6358..6946    -  rep_origin     ori: high-copy-number ColE1/pMB1/pBR322/pUC origin of replication
   7117..7977    -  CDS            AmpR: β-lactamase; bla; confers resistance to ampicillin, carbenicillin, and related antibiotics
   7978..8082    -  promoter       AmpR promoter: bla
   8153..8197    -  misc_feature   bom (fragment): basis of mobility region from pBR322
>Addgene plasmid #185671 | pCMV-SpRY-ABE8e | addgene full sequence | sequence record 409518 | Addgene NGS Result
GGAGGTCGCTGAGTAGTGCGCGAGCAAAATTTAAGCTACAACAAGGCAAGGCTTGACCGACAATTGCATG
AAGAATCTGCTTAGGGTTAGGCGTTTTGCGCTGCTTCGCGATGTACGGGCCAGATATACGCGTTGACATT
GATTATTGACTAGTTATTAATAGTAATCAATTACGGGGTCATTAGTTCATAGCCCATATATTGAGTTCCG
CGTTACATAACTTACGGTAAATGGCCCGCCTGGCTGACCGCCCAACGACCCCCGCCCATTGACGTCAATA
ATGACGTATGTTCCCATAGTAACGCCAATAGGGACTTTCCATTGACGTCAATGGGTGGAGTATTTACGGT
AAACTGCCCACTTGGCAGTACATCAAGTGTATCATATGCCAAGTACGCCCCCTATTGACGTCAATGACGG
TAAATGGCCCGCCTGGCATTATGCCCAGTACATGACCTTATGGGACTTTCCTACTTGGCAGTACATCTAC
GTATTAGTCATCGCTATTACCATGGTGATGCGGTTTTGGCAGTACATCAATGGGCGTGGATAGCGGTTTG
ACTCACGGGGATTTCCAAGTCTCCACCCCATTGACGTCAATGGGAGTTTGTTTTGGCACCAAAATCAACG
GGACTTTCCAAAATGTCGTAACAACTCCGCCCCATTGACGCAAATGGGCGGTAGGCGTGTACGGTGGGAG
GTCTATATAAGCAGAGCTGGTTTAGTGAACCGTCAGATCCGCTAGAGATCCGCGGCCGCTAATACGACTC
ACTATAGGGAGAGCCGCCACCATGAAACGGACAGCCGACGGAAGCGAGTTCGAGTCACCAAAGAAGAAGC
GGAAAGTCTCTGAGGTGGAGTTTTCCCACGAGTACTGGATGAGACATGCCCTGACCCTGGCCAAGAGGGC
ACGGGATGAGAGGGAGGTGCCTGTGGGAGCCGTGCTGGTGCTGAACAATAGAGTGATCGGCGAGGGCTGG
AACAGAGCCATCGGCCTGCACGACCCAACAGCCCATGCCGAAATTATGGCCCTGAGACAGGGCGGCCTGG
TCATGCAGAACTACAGACTGATTGACGCCACCCTGTACGTGACATTCGAGCCTTGCGTGATGTGCGCCGG
CGCCATGATCCACTCTAGGATCGGCCGCGTGGTGTTTGGCGTGAGGAACTCAAAAAGAGGCGCCGCAGGC
TCCCTGATGAACGTGCTGAACTACCCCGGCATGAATCACCGCGTCGAAATTACCGAGGGAATCCTGGCAG
ATGAATGTGCCGCCCTGCTGTGCGATTTCTATCGGATGCCTAGACAGGTGTTCAATGCTCAGAAGAAGGC
CCAGAGCTCCATCAACTCTGGAGGATCTAGCGGAGGATCCTCTGGCAGCGAGACACCAGGAACAAGCGAG
TCAGCAACACCAGAGAGCAGTGGCGGCAGCAGCGGCGGCAGCGACAAGAAGTACAGCATCGGCCTGGCCA
TCGGCACCAACTCTGTGGGCTGGGCCGTGATCACCGACGAGTACAAGGTGCCCAGCAAGAAATTCAAGGT
GCTGGGCAACACCGACCGGCACAGCATCAAGAAGAACCTGATCGGAGCCCTGCTGTTCGACAGCGGCGAA
ACAGCCGAGAGAACCCGGCTGAAGAGAACCGCCAGAAGAAGATACACCAGACGGAAGAACCGGATCTGCT
ATCTGCAAGAGATCTTCAGCAACGAGATGGCCAAGGTGGACGACAGCTTCTTCCACAGACTGGAAGAGTC
CTTCCTGGTGGAAGAGGATAAGAAGCACGAGCGGCACCCCATCTTCGGCAACATCGTGGACGAGGTGGCC
TACCACGAGAAGTACCCCACCATCTACCACCTGAGAAAGAAACTGGTGGACAGCACCGACAAGGCCGACC
TGCGGCTGATCTATCTGGCCCTGGCCCACATGATCAAGTTCCGGGGCCACTTCCTGATCGAGGGCGACCT
GAACCCCGACAACAGCGACGTGGACAAGCTGTTCATCCAGCTGGTGCAGACCTACAACCAGCTGTTCGAG
GAAAACCCCATCAACGCCAGCGGCGTGGACGCCAAGGCCATCCTGTCTGCCAGACTGAGCAAGAGCAGAC
GGCTGGAAAATCTGATCGCCCAGCTGCCCGGCGAGAAGAAGAATGGCCTGTTCGGAAACCTGATTGCCCT
GAGCCTGGGCCTGACCCCCAACTTCAAGAGCAACTTCGACCTGGCCGAGGATGCCAAACTGCAGCTGAGC
AAGGACACCTACGACGACGACCTGGACAACCTGCTGGCCCAGATCGGCGACCAGTACGCCGACCTGTTTC
TGGCCGCCAAGAACCTGTCCGACGCCATCCTGCTGAGCGACATCCTGAGAGTGAACACCGAGATCACCAA
GGCCCCCCTGAGCGCCTCTATGATCAAGAGATACGACGAGCACCACCAGGACCTGACCCTGCTGAAAGCT
CTCGTGCGGCAGCAGCTGCCTGAGAAGTACAAAGAGATTTTCTTCGACCAGAGCAAGAACGGCTACGCCG
GCTACATTGACGGCGGAGCCAGCCAGGAAGAGTTCTACAAGTTCATCAAGCCCATCCTGGAAAAGATGGA
CGGCACCGAGGAACTGCTCGTGAAGCTGAACAGAGAGGACCTGCTGCGGAAGCAGCGGACCTTCGACAAC
GGCAGCATCCCCCACCAGATCCACCTGGGAGAGCTGCACGCCATTCTGCGGCGGCAGGAAGATTTTTACC
CATTCCTGAAGGACAACCGGGAAAAGATCGAGAAGATCCTGACCTTCCGCATCCCCTACTACGTGGGCCC
TCTGGCCAGGGGAAACAGCAGATTCGCCTGGATGACCAGAAAGAGCGAGGAAACCATCACCCCCTGGAAC
TTCGAGGAAGTGGTGGACAAGGGCGCTTCCGCCCAGAGCTTCATCGAGCGGATGACCAACTTCGATAAGA
ACCTGCCCAACGAGAAGGTGCTGCCCAAGCACAGCCTGCTGTACGAGTACTTCACCGTGTATAACGAGCT
GACCAAAGTGAAATACGTGACCGAGGGAATGAGAAAGCCCGCCTTCCTGAGCGGCGAGCAGAAAAAGGCC
ATCGTGGACCTGCTGTTCAAGACCAACCGGAAAGTGACCGTGAAGCAGCTGAAAGAGGACTACTTCAAGA
AAATCGAGTGCTTCGACTCCGTGGAAATCTCCGGCGTGGAAGATCGGTTCAACGCCTCCCTGGGCACATA
CCACGATCTGCTGAAAATTATCAAGGACAAGGACTTCCTGGACAATGAGGAAAACGAGGACATTCTGGAA
GATATCGTGCTGACCCTGACACTGTTTGAGGACAGAGAGATGATCGAGGAACGGCTGAAAACCTATGCCC
ACCTGTTCGACGACAAAGTGATGAAGCAGCTGAAGCGGCGGAGATACACCGGCTGGGGCAGGCTGAGCCG
GAAGCTGATCAACGGCATCCGGGACAAGCAGTCCGGCAAGACAATCCTGGATTTCCTGAAGTCCGACGGC
TTCGCCAACAGAAACTTCATGCAGCTGATCCACGACGACAGCCTGACCTTTAAAGAGGACATCCAGAAAG
CCCAGGTGTCCGGCCAGGGCGATAGCCTGCACGAGCACATTGCCAATCTGGCCGGCAGCCCCGCCATTAA
GAAGGGCATCCTGCAGACAGTGAAGGTGGTGGACGAGCTCGTGAAAGTGATGGGCCGGCACAAGCCCGAG
AACATCGTGATCGAAATGGCCAGAGAGAACCAGACCACCCAGAAGGGACAGAAGAACAGCCGCGAGAGAA
TGAAGCGGATCGAAGAGGGCATCAAAGAGCTGGGCAGCCAGATCCTGAAAGAACACCCCGTGGAAAACAC
CCAGCTGCAGAACGAGAAGCTGTACCTGTACTACCTGCAGAATGGGCGGGATATGTACGTGGACCAGGAA
CTGGACATCAACCGGCTGTCCGACTACGATGTGGACCATATCGTGCCTCAGAGCTTTCTGAAGGACGACT
CCATCGACAACAAGGTGCTGACCAGAAGCGACAAGAACCGGGGCAAGAGCGACAACGTGCCCTCCGAAGA
GGTCGTGAAGAAGATGAAGAACTACTGGCGGCAGCTGCTGAACGCCAAGCTGATTACCCAGAGAAAGTTC
GACAATCTGACCAAGGCCGAGAGAGGCGGCCTGAGCGAACTGGATAAGGCCGGCTTCATCAAGAGACAGC
TGGTGGAAACCCGGCAGATCACAAAGCACGTGGCACAGATCCTGGACTCCCGGATGAACACTAAGTACGA
CGAGAATGACAAGCTGATCCGGGAAGTGAAAGTGATCACCCTGAAGTCCAAGCTGGTGTCCGATTTCCGG
AAGGATTTCCAGTTTTACAAAGTGCGCGAGATCAACAACTACCACCACGCCCACGACGCCTACCTGAACG
CCGTCGTGGGAACCGCCCTGATCAAAAAGTACCCTAAGCTGGAAAGCGAGTTCGTGTACGGCGACTACAA
GGTGTACGACGTGCGGAAGATGATCGCCAAGAGCGAGCAGGAAATCGGCAAGGCTACCGCCAAGTACTTC
TTCTACAGCAACATCATGAACTTTTTCAAGACCGAGATTACCCTGGCCAACGGCGAGATCCGGAAGCGGC
CTCTGATCGAGACAAACGGCGAAACCGGGGAGATCGTGTGGGATAAGGGCCGGGATTTTGCCACCGTGCG
GAAAGTGCTGAGCATGCCCCAAGTGAATATCGTGAAAAAGACCGAGGTGCAGACAGGCGGCTTCAGCAAA
GAGTCTATCAGACCCAAGAGGAACAGCGATAAGCTGATCGCCAGAAAGAAGGACTGGGACCCTAAGAAGT
ACGGCGGCTTCCTGTGGCCCACCGTGGCCTATTCTGTGCTGGTGGTGGCCAAAGTGGAAAAGGGCAAGTC
CAAGAAACTGAAGAGTGTGAAAGAGCTGCTGGGGATCACCATCATGGAAAGAAGCAGCTTCGAGAAGAAT
CCCATCGACTTTCTGGAAGCCAAGGGCTACAAAGAAGTGAAAAAGGACCTGATCATCAAGCTGCCTAAGT
ACTCCCTGTTCGAGCTGGAAAACGGCCGGAAGAGAATGCTGGCCTCTGCCAAGCAGCTGCAGAAGGGAAA
CGAACTGGCCCTGCCCTCCAAATATGTGAACTTCCTGTACCTGGCCAGCCACTATGAGAAGCTGAAGGGC
TCCCCCGAGGATAATGAGCAGAAACAGCTGTTTGTGGAACAGCACAAGCACTACCTGGACGAGATCATCG
AGCAGATCAGCGAGTTCTCCAAGAGAGTGATCCTGGCCGACGCTAATCTGGACAAAGTGCTGTCCGCCTA
CAACAAGCACCGGGATAAGCCCATCAGAGAGCAGGCCGAGAATATCATCCACCTGTTTACCCTGACCAGA
CTGGGAGCCCCTAGAGCCTTCAAGTACTTTGACACCACCATCGACCCCAAGCAGTACAGAAGCACCAAAG
AGGTGCTGGACGCCACCCTGATCCACCAGAGCATCACCGGCCTGTACGAGACACGGATCGACCTGTCTCA
GCTGGGAGGTGACTCTGGCGGCTCAAAAAGAACCGCCGACGGCAGCGAATTCGAGCCCAAGAAGAAGAGG
AAAGTCTAACCGGTCATCATCACCATCACCATTGAGTTTAAACCCGCTGATCAGCCTCGACTGTGCCTTC
TAGTTGCCAGCCATCTGTTGTTTGCCCCTCCCCCGTGCCTTCCTTGACCCTGGAAGGTGCCACTCCCACT
GTCCTTTCCTAATAAAATGAGGAAATTGCATCGCATTGTCTGAGTAGGTGTCATTCTATTCTGGGGGGTG
GGGTGGGGCAGGACAGCAAGGGGGAGGATTGGGAAGACAATAGCAGGCATGCTGGGGATGCGGTGGGCTC
TATGGCTTCTGAGGCGGAAAGAACCAGCTGGGGCTCGATACCGTCGACCTCTAGCTAGAGCTTGGCGTAA
TCATGGTCATAGCTGTTTCCTGTGTGAAATTGTTATCCGCTCACAATTCCACACAACATACGAGCCGGAA
GCATAAAGTGTAAAGCCTAGGGTGCCTAATGAGTGAGCTAACTCACATTAATTGCGTTGCGCTCACTGCC
CGCTTTCCAGTCGGGAAACCTGTCGTGCCAGCTGCATTAATGAATCGGCCAACGCGCGGGGAGAGGCGGT
TTGCGTATTGGGCGCTCTTCCGCTTCCTCGCTCACTGACTCGCTGCGCTCGGTCGTTCGGCTGCGGCGAG
CGGTATCAGCTCACTCAAAGGCGGTAATACGGTTATCCACAGAATCAGGGGATAACGCAGGAAAGAACAT
GTGAGCAAAAGGCCAGCAAAAGGCCAGGAACCGTAAAAAGGCCGCGTTGCTGGCGTTTTTCCATAGGCTC
CGCCCCCCTGACGAGCATCACAAAAATCGACGCTCAAGTCAGAGGTGGCGAAACCCGACAGGACTATAAA
GATACCAGGCGTTTCCCCCTGGAAGCTCCCTCGTGCGCTCTCCTGTTCCGACCCTGCCGCTTACCGGATA
CCTGTCCGCCTTTCTCCCTTCGGGAAGCGTGGCGCTTTCTCATAGCTCACGCTGTAGGTATCTCAGTTCG
GTGTAGGTCGTTCGCTCCAAGCTGGGCTGTGTGCACGAACCCCCCGTTCAGCCCGACCGCTGCGCCTTAT
CCGGTAACTATCGTCTTGAGTCCAACCCGGTAAGACACGACTTATCGCCACTGGCAGCAGCCACTGGTAA
CAGGATTAGCAGAGCGAGGTATGTAGGCGGTGCTACAGAGTTCTTGAAGTGGTGGCCTAACTACGGCTAC
ACTAGAAGAACAGTATTTGGTATCTGCGCTCTGCTGAAGCCAGTTACCTTCGGAAAAAGAGTTGGTAGCT
CTTGATCCGGCAAACAAACCACCGCTGGTAGCGGTGGTTTTTTTGTTTGCAAGCAGCAGATTACGCGCAG
AAAAAAAGGATCTCAAGAAGATCCTTTGATCTTTTCTACGGGGTCTGACACTCAGTGGAACGAAAACTCA
CGTTAAGGGATTTTGGTCATGAGATTATCAAAAAGGATCTTCACCTAGATCCTTTTAAATTAAAAATGAA
GTTTTAAATCAATCTAAAGTATATATGAGTAAACTTGGTCTGACAGTTACCAATGCTTAATCAGTGAGGC
ACCTATCTCAGCGATCTGTCTATTTCGTTCATCCATAGTTGCCTGACTCCCCGTCGTGTAGATAACTACG
ATACGGGAGGGCTTACCATCTGGCCCCAGTGCTGCAATGATACCGCGAGACCCACGCTCACCGGCTCCAG
ATTTATCAGCAATAAACCAGCCAGCCGGAAGGGCCGAGCGCAGAAGTGGTCCTGCAACTTTATCCGCCTC
CATCCAGTCTATTAATTGTTGCCGGGAAGCTAGAGTAAGTAGTTCGCCAGTTAATAGTTTGCGCAACGTT
GTTGCCATTGCTACAGGCATCGTGGTGTCACGCTCGTCGTTTGGTATGGCTTCATTCAGCTCCGGTTCCC
AACGATCAAGGCGAGTTACATGATCCCCCATGTTGTGCAAAAAAGCGGTTAGCTCCTTCGGTCCTCCGAT
CGTTGTCAGAAGTAAGTTGGCCGCAGTGTTATCACTCATGGTTATGGCAGCACTGCATAATTCTCTTACT
GTCATGCCATCCGTAAGATGCTTTTCTGTGACTGGTGAGTACTCAACCAAGTCATTCTGAGAATAGTGTA
TGCGGCGACCGAGTTGCTCTTGCCCGGCGTCAATACGGGATAATACCGCGCCACATAGCAGAACTTTAAA
AGTGCTCATCATTGGAAAACGTTCTTCGGGGCGAAAACTCTCAAGGATCTTACCGCTGTTGAGATCCAGT
TCGATGTAACCCACTCGTGCACCCAACTGATCTTCAGCATCTTTTACTTTCACCAGCGTTTCTGGGTGAG
CAAAAACAGGAAGGCAAAATGCCGCAAAAAAGGGAATAAGGGCGACACGGAAATGTTGAATACTCATACT
CTTCCTTTTTCAATATTATTGAAGCATTTATCAGGGTTATTGTCTCATGAGCGGATACATATTTGAATGT
ATTTAGAAAAATAAACAAATAGGGGTTCCGCGCACATTTCCCCGAAAAGTGCCACCTGACGTCGACGGAT
CGGGAGATCGATCTCCCGATCCCCTAGGGTCGACTCTCAGTACAATCTGCTCTGATGCCGCATAGTTAAG
CCAGTATCTGCTCCCTGCTTGTGTGTT
